>Addgene plasmid #38036 | pCS2+ABCB1a | depositor partial sequence | sequence record 54122 | pCS2+ABCB1a sequence 3987 bps
ATGGTAGAGGGTGACCCACCTGCTGTGGGTTTCTCCAATGGCAATGGAACAGTGCAGATGAATGGAAATG
GAGCTAGCTTTGATGGACCAGCCGTGATCGATGTGTCGCCTATACATGAGGACGCTCCTTCTGCTAAGCA
TGCGAGAGACTCTCCTCCCCCTGCCTACAGTGATGTCAGTGGAACGAAGGAACAGGGAAATGGAGGATCT
GTGGAAGGAGAGGGTGGAGAGAAGGAAGACAAGAAAGAGACAAAAGTAGTGGGCACGTTTGAAGTGTTTC
GCTTTGCAACTGGTCTAGACGTCGTGTTCATTCTGCTAGCTCTTGTGATCTCTCTCTGCCATGGTGTGGC
CTTGCCTGCCGTTCTTCTTCTATTTGGAGAAGTCACAGATTCTTTCATCACCACAGCCTCCGTGAACGTG
ACAGACAATTTGGCAGCCTTTGAGGAATCGGTGGACAGTATTATAACTTTCTCCATCTACTATTCCTACC
TGGGTTGTGGAGTACTCGCCCTGGCTTACTTTCAGGTGGTGCTGTGGGACGTGGCAGCCGAGAGACAGAT
TCACAAAGTGAGGCTTCGGTTTTTCCATGCCATCCTCCGTCAAGAGATTGCCTGGTTTGATGTCCATAAA
GGCGGCGAACTCAACACAAGGCTTGCAGATGACATTGACAAGATCCGCAATGGCATTGGAGACAAGCTTG
GCATCATGCTGCAGTACACGGCCACGTTCGTTGCTGGCATCACCATCGGCTTCGTGAAGAGCTGGAAGCT
CACCCTTGTCATCCTGGCAGTCTCTCTGATACTAATTGTACCCCTGGTGGGATCTACATCCGTGATTATC
CAGCGGATGACCAAGCAAGCCCTGGATGCCTATGCTAAGGCAGGGGCGATCGCGGGTGAGGTCTTCTCAG
GCATAAGGACTGTGGTCGCATTCAACGGGGAGGAGAAGGAGATGGTCAGGTACTCCAGCAACTTGGACCA
AGCTAAATCAAAGACGGTCAAAAAGGATTTTGCCACACTACTTGCCCAGGGCTTCCTTTTCTTCTCCATG
TTCTCCAGCTATGCCATTGCCTTCTGGTATGGCACAGTTCTGTATTTAGATAATGAAATTACACCTGGAG
ATATCCTAACGACATTCCTTGCTGTGCTCTTTGGTGCGTTTGCCATTGGCCAAGCGGGTCCGAACTACAG
TGACTTCACAACAGCTCGGGCGGCTGCATCTAGCATCTGGGAAGTCATAGACCAGATCCCTACCATCGAC
TGCTTCTCGACCGACGGAAAGAAGGAGAAGATTACCGGACAGGTGACCTTTGAAGGGGTCCATTTCTCGT
ACCCGTCCAGAGCATCGGTCAAGGTGCTCAATGGGATCAACCTGAAGGTGGACGTTGGGAAGACGGTGGC
CATGGTCGGCAGCAGTGGATGCGGGAAGAGCACCTGCATCCAGCTCATTCAGAGGTTCTATGATGTTGCT
GAAGGCAGCATCAAAATTGACGGCATTGACATCCGTGACCTCAACGTGAGCTGGCTTCGAGATCACATCG
GTGTCGTGAGCCAGGAACCCATCCTGTTTGCCACCACGATCGAGGAGAACATCCGCTATGGACGTCTTGA
CGTCACCCAGGCAGAGATTGAGAAAGCCGCCGAGGAAGCCAACGCCCATGACTTCATCTCCAAACTTCCA
GAGGGTTACTCCACATTGGTTGGAGAGCGAGGAGCTCAGCTGTCTGGTGGTCAGAAGCAGAGGATAGCCA
TTGCCAGGGCACTGGTCAGGAACCCTACAATCCTACTCCTGGACGAAGCCACATCGGCTCTAGACACGGA
GAGTGAGGCTACCGTTCAACTCGCCCTCGAAAAGGCCCAGCACGGTCGAACCACCCTCGTCATCGCTCAC
CGTCTCTCAACCATCTTCAACTCTGACCTCATCTGCGCTTTCAAGGAGGGCGTCATCTCCGAGCAGGGCA
CCCATGAAGAGCTGATGAAGAACGAGGGCGGTGTTTATCACACGCTCGTCATGAAGCAGGGCATGAAGAA
AGAGGAGGAGGAGAAGAAAGAGAACGAGGTTCCGCTCGATGATGATGATGACGAAGAGGATGATAGCCAA
GGTGAGAAGGTCTACAGAGCAGGCTCTGGAAAGAAGAAGCTGACACGAGTGCTATCACGGACACAGTCAC
AGATGTCTGGAGATGAAGAAAAACAGGATGAAGACGAGTACGAGAAGGAGCTTGAGAAGCATTTCAGCAT
GATGCGAGTCTGGAAGCTGAACACCCCAGAGTGTGGTTTCATCCTCCTGGGATGCATCGGGGCCGCAATC
AATGGGGCCGTCCAGCCTGGATTCGCCGTCGTCTTCAGTAAAATTCTTGGGGCTTACAGCATTACAGATA
GAGCTGCCCTCTTTGATGAAGTGACTATATACTGTGTTCTGTTTGCTGCCCTTGGTCTACTCTCCTTACT
CGCCAGTATCATACAGGGTGTTGGATTTGGCAAGTCGGGAGGTGAGCTGACACTGAGGCTTCGTAACATG
ATGTTTAGAGCTATCCTCAGACAGAACATTTCTTTCTTTGATGACAAGAGGAATGGAACCGGTGCCTTGA
CAACTAAATTGGCGACGGATGTCTCTCTTATACAAGGGGTGACTGGAGTAAGACTTGGTATGATCTTTGA
AGTGCTCTTCAACATCGGTGTTGGTATCGTGATCTCGTTCGTCTACAGCTGGCAGATCGCTTGTCTCCTT
CTCTTTGCCTTCCTCCCCATCCTGTCCTTGGCCGGTATGATTGGTTGGAAGATCCTCCAGGGTAACTCCA
TCGGAACAGCCGGTAGCCAGGCTGAGGTTGGGAAGCTTGTCTCCGAGTGTATTGAGAACATACGTACCGT
TCAGTCCCTCAACCGAGGACAGACCTTCCATCTGAAGTACTGTGAACTCCAGAACCCTCCGTACAAACAA
GGGATCAAGGGAGCTTTCGCCGCCGGTCTTGCGTTCGGCTTCTCTCAAGCTACCATCTTCTTTGCATACT
CAGCTACTTTCCGGCTTGGTGCCCACCTTGTGGGTACTGGAGACCTCACCTTCCCTGATGTTTTCCTGTC
TTTCTCTGCCTTGATGTTTGGTGCCTTTGGTCTCGGTCGCGCTGCAGGATCTGTGCCAGACTTCTCCAAG
GCTAAGGTGGCAACAGGAGAGCTCTTCTATTTGGTCGACCGTAGTCCAGACATTGACACTTTCAGCGATG
ACGGGGAGAAACCGGCGAGCTACGGTGGATCGGTGAGCCTCAACAACGTTCGGTTCCGCTACCCGACCCG
TCCTGATGTCCCTGTCCTGAGGGGGCTGTCCGTCTCGGTGGACCCTGGCGAGACCCTGGCTTTGGTCGGC
AGCAGCGGTTGCGGCAAGAGCACCACCATCCAGCTGATGGAGCGCTTCTATGACCCTCACTCAGGGACTG
TGATGTTTGACTCCCACGATGCCTCGCTGCTCAACACTCGCTGGCAGCGCGCCCAGGTGGGCCTCGTATC
CCAAGAACCCTGCCTCTTCGACATGTCCATCGCAGAGAACATCAAGTACGGCGACAACTCTCGGGAAGTC
TCCATCGAAGACTGCATCGAAGCGGCCAAAAAGTCCAACATCCATGACTTTGTGGACTCTCTTCCCATGA
AATACGACACCAACGTTGGATCCAAGGGCACCCAGCTGTCCGGCGGTCAGAAGCAGAGGATAGCCATTGC
CAGGGCACTGGTCAGGAACCCCAAGGTCCTGCTCCTGGATGAAGCCACATCGGCCTTGGACACTGAAAGC
GAAAGGGTTGTACAAGATGCCCTGGATGAAGCCAAGAAGGGCCGGACCTGCATCACCATCGCCCATCGCC
TCTCAACCATCCACAATGCAGAGAAGATCGCTGTCATCCGAGAAGGAAAGCTCGCCGAGTTTGGCAAGCA
TGAAGAGCTGATGGCTATGAAGCAGCAATATTATTCCCTCTACACTGCCCAGTCTATGCAGCATTAA
