>Addgene plasmid #38036 | pCS2+ABCB1a | addgene partial sequence | sequence record 57409 | CMV-F
TCGTTTAGGGAACCGCCATTCTGCCTGGGGACGTCGGAGCAAGCTTGATTTAGGTGACACTATAGAATAC
AAGCTACTTGTTCTTTTTGCAGGATCCACTAGTATGGTAGAGGGTGACCCACCTGCTGTGGGTTTCTCCA
ATGGCAATGGAACAGTGCAGATGAATGGAAATGGAGCTAGCTTTGATGGACCAGCCGTGATCGATGTGTC
GCCTATACATGAGGACGCTCCTTCTGCTAAGCATGCGAGAGACTCTCCTCCCCCTGCCTACAGTGATGTC
AGTGGAACGAAGGAACAGGGAAATGGAGGATCTGTGGAAGGAGAGGGTGGAGAGAAGGAAGACAAGAAAG
AGACAAAAGTAGTGGGCACGTTTGAAGTGTTTCGCTTTGCAACTGGTCTAGACGTCGTGTTCATTCTGCT
AGCTCTTGTGATCTCTCTCTGCCATGGTGTGGCCTTGCCTGCCGTTCTTCTTCTATTTGGAGAAGTCACA
GATTCTTTCATCACCACAGCCTCCGTGAACGTGACAGACAATTTGGCAGCCTTTGAGGAATCGGTGGACA
GTATTATAACTTTCTCCATCTACTATTCCTACCTGGGTTGTGGAGTACTCGCCCTGGCTTACTTTCAGGT
GGTGCTGTGGGACGTGGCAGCCGAGAGACAGATTCACAAAGTGAGGCTTCGGTTTTTCCATGCCATCCTC
CGTCAAGAGATTGCCTGGTTTGATGTCCATAAAGGCGGCGAACTCAACACAAGGCTTGCAGATGACATTG
ACAAGATCCGCAATGGCATTGGAGACAAGCTTGGCATCATGCTGCAGTACACGGCCACGTTCGTTGCTGG
CATCACCATCGGCTTCGTGAAGAGCTGGA
