[The description below was written by a language model from this plasmid's Addgene catalogue record.]
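Description:
pCS2+ABCB1a is an expression plasmid built on the pCS2+ backbone, a vector family widely used for producing synthetic mRNA and expressing genes in embryos. The record lists its intended systems as sea urchin, zebrafish and Xenopus. It is propagated in E. coli as a high-copy plasmid under ampicillin selection. The backbone is recorded as about 4.85 kb without the insert. No feature table accompanies the entry, so the origin of replication and other backbone elements are not itemised.

The insert is the roughly 4 kb coding sequence of ABCB1a from the purple sea urchin, Strongylocentrotus purpuratus. This gene is also known as P-gp or MDR1 and encodes an ATP-binding cassette efflux transporter of the multidrug resistance class. The fragment was introduced by restriction cloning with XhoI at both the 5′ and 3′ ends, and the record does not say whether these sites survived. The listed promoter is SP6, a bacteriophage promoter that supports in vitro transcription. In pCS2+-type vectors this is the usual route for making capped mRNA for microinjection into eggs or embryos. No epitope tag or fluorescent fusion is recorded for this construct.

The associated publication concerns the localization and substrate selectivity of sea urchin multidrug efflux transporters. This is consistent with using the plasmid to overexpress ABCB1a in embryos in order to study where the transporter resides and which compounds it exports. Distribution is limited to academic and nonprofit users.
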