Addgene plasmid #38036: pCS2+ABCB1a
Depositing lab: Amro Hamdoun. Publication: Localization and Substrate Selectivity of Sea Urchin Multidrug (MDR) Efflux Transporters. Gokirmak T, Campanale JP, Shipp LE, Moy GW, Tao H, Hamdoun A. J Biol Chem. 2012 Nov 2. 10.1074/jbc.M112.424879 PubMed 23124201.
Backbone
  Vector backbone: pCS2+
  Backbone size w/o insert (bp): 4851
  Vector type: Sea urchin, zebrafish, Xenopus
Growth in bacteria
  Bacterial resistance: Ampicillin, 100 μg/mL
  Growth temperature: 37°C
  Growth strain: DH10B
  Copy number: High Copy
Gene/Insert
  Gene/Insert name: ABCB1a (alt names: P-gp; MDR1)
  Species: Strongylocentrotus purpuratus
  Insert size (bp): 3984
  GenBank ID: JQ390048
  Promoter: SP6
  Cloning method: Restriction Enzyme; 5′ cloning site XhoI (unknown if destroyed); 3′ cloning site XhoI (unknown if destroyed)
  Sequencing primers: 5′ CTTGATTTAGGTGACATATAG; 3′ TGTTGTTAACTTGTTTATTGCA
Terms and licenses: Academic/Nonprofit Terms; Industry Terms: Not Available to Industry
How to cite: pCS2+ABCB1a was a gift from Amro Hamdoun (Addgene plasmid # 38036 ; http://n2t.net/addgene:38036 ; RRID:Addgene_38036)
